Addgene plasmid #242558: pME-zFUCCI (JDW 1464)
Purpose: Gateway middle entry clone containing zebrafish FUCCI reporter; For visualizing cell cycle state.
Depositing lab: Joshua Wythe. Depositing organization: University of Virginia. Publication: MultiSite Assembly of Gateway Induced Clones (MAGIC): a flexible cloning toolbox for use in vertebrate model systems. Gillespie WB 3rd, Zhang Y, Ruiz OE, Cerda J 3rd, Ortiz-Guzman J, Sherman M, Turner WD, Largoza G, Mosser LE, Fujimoto E, Chien CB, Kwan KM, Arenkiel BR, Devine WP, Wythe JD. Development. 2025 Nov 15;152(22):dev204308. doi: 10.1242/dev.204308. Epub 2025 Nov 13. PubMed 41230856.
Backbone
  Vector backbone: pDONR221
  Vector type: Gateway subcloning
Growth in bacteria
  Bacterial resistance: Kanamycin, 50 μg/mL
  Growth temperature: 37°C
  Growth strain: NEB Stable
  Copy number: High Copy
Gene/Insert
  Gene/Insert name: mCerulean-zGeminin(1-100) P2A mCherry-zCdt1(1-190)
  Species: Synthetic
  Cloning method: Gateway Cloning
Terms and licenses: Academic/Nonprofit Terms; Industry Terms: Not Available to Industry
Depositor comments: Please visit https://doi.org/10.1101/2024.07.13.603267 for bioRxiv preprint.
How to cite: pME-zFUCCI (JDW 1464) was a gift from Joshua Wythe (Addgene plasmid # 242558 ; http://n2t.net/addgene:242558 ; RRID:Addgene_242558)
