[The description below was written by a language model from this plasmid's Addgene catalogue record and pLannotate feature annotations shown in this document.]
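Description:
pME-zFUCCI (JDW 1464) is a Gateway middle entry clone built on the pDONR221 backbone and intended as a subcloning intermediate rather than an expression vector in its own right. It is propagated in E. coli from a high-copy ColE1/pUC-type origin and selected with kanamycin through the KanR (aminoglycoside phosphotransferase) gene. The rrnB T1 and T2 terminators upstream of the cassette are standard backbone elements that insulate the insert from read-through transcription in bacteria. The small lacI and lacZα fragments and the T7 promoter flanking the att sites are also annotated outside the insert.

The payload lies between attL1 and attL2, the sites that LR Clonase uses to transfer the insert into a destination vector, typically alongside 5' and 3' entry clones in a MultiSite assembly. It is a single synthetic open reading frame encoding a zebrafish-adapted FUCCI cell cycle reporter: mCerulean fused to zebrafish Geminin residues 1-100, a P2A peptide, then mCherry fused to zebrafish Cdt1 residues 1-190. The feature table also detects a 3xFLAG epitope just upstream of mCerulean, which is not mentioned in the insert name. The unannotated stretches after each fluorescent protein are consistent in position with the Geminin and Cdt1 fragments. Ribosomal skipping at P2A yields the two fusions as separate polypeptides from one transcript. In FUCCI systems, these degron fragments are degraded in opposite phases, so the Cdt1 fusion (red here) marks G1 and the Geminin fusion (cyan here) marks S/G2/M.

No eukaryotic promoter or polyadenylation signal is present in the entry clone, so these must be supplied by recombination partners. This lets users choose the driver for visualizing cell cycle state in zebrafish or other vertebrate models.
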