Features (pLannotate 1.2.2; 13 found; start..end, strand, type, name):
    121..213     +  CDS            lacI (fragment): lac repressor; lacI; The lac repressor binds to the lac operator to inhibit transcription in E. coli. This inhibition can be relieved by adding lactose or isopropyl-β-D-thiogalactopyranoside (IPTG).
    268..295     -  terminator     rrnB T2 terminator: transcription terminator T2 from the E. coli rrnB gene
    427..470     +  terminator     rrnB T1 terminator: Escherichia coli rrnB; transcription terminator T1 from the E. coli rrnB gene
    517..553     -  CDS            lacZα (fragment): LacZα fragment of β-galactosidase; lacZ fragment
    569..668     +  protein_bind   attL1: mutant version of attL; recombination site for the Gateway® LR reaction LR Clonase™
    699..764     +  CDS            3xFLAG: three tandem FLAG® epitope tags, followed by an enterokinase cleavage site
    777..1493    +  CDS            mCerulean: mCerulean is a basic (constitutively fluorescent) cyan fluorescent protein published in 2005, derived from Aequorea victoria. It is reported to be a very rapidly-maturing monomer.
   1833..1889    +  CDS            P2A: 2A peptide from porcine teschovirus-1 polyprotein Eukaryotic ribosomes fail to insert a peptide bond between the Gly and Pro residues, yielding separate polypeptides.
   1890..2597    +  CDS            mCherry: mCherry is a basic (constitutively fluorescent) red fluorescent protein published in 2004, derived from Discosoma sp.. It is reported to be a very rapidly-maturing monomer with low acid sensitivity.
   3228..3327    -  protein_bind   attL2: mutant version of attL; recombination site for the Gateway® LR reaction LR Clonase™
   3345..3363    -  promoter       T7 promoter: promoter for bacteriophage T7 RNA polymerase
   3497..4306    +  CDS            KanR: aminoglycoside phosphotransferase; aph(3')-Ia; confers resistance to kanamycin in bacteria or G418 (Geneticin®) in eukaryotes
   4453..5041    +  rep_origin     ori: high-copy-number ColE1/pMB1/pBR322/pUC origin of replication
>Addgene plasmid #242558 | pME-zFUCCI (JDW 1464) | addgene full sequence | sequence record 484483 | Addgene NGS Result
CTTTCCTGCGTTATCCCCTGATTCTGTGGATAACCGTATTACCGCCTTTGAGTGAGCTGATACCGCTCGC
CGCAGCCGAACGACCGAGCGCAGCGAGTCAGTGAGCGAGGAAGCGGAAGAGCGCCCAATACGCAAACCGC
CTCTCCCCGCGCGTTGGCCGATTCATTAATGCAGCTGGCACGACAGGTTTCCCGACTGGAAAGCGGGCAG
TGAGCGCAACGCAATTAATACGCGTACCGCTAGCCAGGAAGAGTTTGTAGAAACGCAAAAAGGCCATCCG
TCAGGATGGCCTTCTGCTTAGTTTGATGCCTGGCAGTTTATGGCGGGCGTCCTGCCCGCCACCCTCCGGG
CCGTTGCTTCACAACGTTCAAATCCGCTCCCGGCGGATTTGTCCTACTCAGGAGAGCGTTCACCGACAAA
CAACAGATAAAACGAAAGGCCCAGTCTTCCGACTGAGCCTTTCGTTTTATTTGATGCCTGGCAGTTCCCT
ACTCTCGCGTTAACGCTAGCATGGATGTTTTCCCAGTCACGACGTTGTAAAACGACGGCCAGTCTTAAGC
TCGGGCCCCAAATAATGATTTTATTTTGACTGATAGTGACCTGTTCGTTGCAACAAATTGATGAGCAATG
CTTTTTTATAATGCCAACTTTGTACAAAAAAGCAGGCTACTGTCAAGCTTCAGTCAGGATCCGGTATGGA
CTACAAAGACCATGACGGTGATTATAAAGATCATGACATCGACTACAAGGATGACGATGACAAGCTCAGA
TCCACCATGGTGAGCAAGGGCGAGGAGCTGTTCACCGGGGTGGTGCCCATCCTGGTCGAGCTGGACGGCG
ACGTAAACGGCCACAAGTTCAGCGTGTCCGGCGAGGGCGAGGGCGATGCCACCTACGGCAAGCTGACCCT
GAAGTTCATCTGCACCACCGGCAAGCTGCCCGTGCCCTGGCCCACCCTCGTGACCACCCTGACCTGGGGC
GTGCAGTGCTTCGCCCGCTACCCCGACCACATGAAGCAGCACGACTTCTTCAAGTCCGCCATGCCCGAAG
GCTACGTCCAGGAGCGCACCATCTTCTTCAAGGACGACGGCAACTACAAGACCCGCGCCGAGGTGAAGTT
CGAGGGCGACACCCTGGTGAACCGCATCGAGCTGAAGGGCATCGACTTCAAGGAGGACGGCAACATCCTG
GGGCACAAGCTGGAGTACAACGCCATCAGCGACAACGTCTATATCACCGCCGACAAGCAGAAGAACGGCA
TCAAGGCCAACTTCAAGATCCGCCACAACATCGAGGACGGCAGCGTGCAGCTCGCCGACCACTACCAGCA
GAACACCCCCATCGGCGACGGCCCCGTGCTGCTGCCCGACAACCACTACCTGAGCACCCAGTCCAAGCTG
TCGAAAGATCCCAACGAAAAGAGAGACCACATGGTCCTTCTTGAGTTTGTAACAGCTGCTGGGATTACAC
ATGGCATGGATGAACTATACAAAGGATATCCATCACACTGGCGGCCGCTCGAGATGAGTTCCATCAGAAG
ACCAAAGAATGCAGAAAACCCGTCTGAAAACATCAAGAAATTCCTGGTAGCGCCAACATCTGGAGCAGGA
ATGGGGAGGAGGACGCTTCAGGTGCTTCAGCCCTCTGCTGTAAACAAAAACCTTGGTCGTATAATTGAGA
ATGGTAAAGCAGTGGCCAAAAGGAAGATGTGGAGCGCCGAGCAAGTTAAGGGTTCAAAGAGAGTCAAAGC
AGAGGTGGCTGTCAAATCCACAAATGCAGAAAATGAAAACCAGCCTGAGGGGGTCACACAAGAGGCCTAT
GAGGGATCTGGAGCCACGAACTTCTCTCTGTTAAAGCAAGCAGGAGACGTGGAAGAAAACCCCGGTCCTA
TGGTGAGCAAGGGCGAGGAGGATAACATGGCCATCATCAAGGAGTTCATGCGCTTCAAGGTGCACATGGA
GGGCTCCGTGAACGGCCACGAGTTCGAGATCGAGGGCGAGGGCGAGGGCCGCCCCTACGAGGGCACCCAG
ACCGCCAAGCTGAAGGTGACCAAGGGTGGCCCCCTGCCCTTCGCCTGGGACATCCTGTCCCCTCAGTTCA
TGTACGGCTCCAAGGCCTACGTGAAGCACCCCGCCGACATCCCCGACTACTTGAAGCTGTCCTTCCCCGA
GGGCTTCAAGTGGGAGCGCGTGATGAACTTCGAGGACGGCGGCGTGGTGACCGTGACCCAGGACTCCTCC
CTGCAGGACGGCGAGTTCATCTACAAGGTGAAGCTGCGCGGCACCAACTTCCCCTCCGACGGCCCCGTAA
TGCAGAAGAAGACCATGGGCTGGGAGGCCTCCTCCGAGCGGATGTACCCCGAGGACGGCGCCCTGAAGGG
CGAGATCAAGCAGAGGCTGAAGCTGAAGGACGGCGGCCACTACGACGCTGAGGTCAAGACCACCTACAAG
GCCAAGAAGCCCGTGCAGCTGCCCGGCGCCTACAACGTCAACATCAAGTTGGACATCACCTCCCACAACG
AGGACTACACCATCGTGGAACAGTACGAACGCGCCGAGGGCCGCCACTCCACCGGCGGCATGGACGAGCT
GTACAAGGGATATCCATCACACTGGCGGCCGCTCGAGATGGCTCAAGCTCGTGTTACTGATTATTTTGCA
CAGAGTAAAAAAGCTGGTGTTTCTCGATCTTTACGGTCTAAGGGACAAAAGGTGTCCGGGGATGTAGTAG
AATCAGCGGTGATCAATAAACCGAGGAGTTCGAGCAGAGCGTCCGGTTCTTCACGCAAAGCGACGCACAG
TGAGATCACCACAGCAGAGCCGCAGAAACAAACTCAGCTGGAGTTTCTCAAAGTCATCGACGAGGCTTTA
TCGACGGAGACTGCAGATACCGTCGCGGATTCGCGTGATGTGAAGATTGAGGGCTTAACGGCGAGTCCCA
GGACCCCTAAGCGGAGTTCACCGGAGTTCGACGTGTGTTCGGTGTTGTTTCCGTCCACAGCCGAGCTGCA
TAGCAGCGCCAAGAAGCGGCAGAGACTCAACGCGGGCCACAACTGCAGGAGCTCACCGGAGGAGCGCGCT
GGACAGAAAACTGCGAGGAAAAAACTCTATCTACTGGCAAGCGACGACAAAGTAAAGACCACTGAGCCCT
TGGCCAGCAGCAGCCCTCAGGCACCTCAACAAACTGCCCGCAAAGAGTAAACCGGTACCTGAGTCATCGA
TCAGACTACCCAGCTTTCTTGTACAAAGTTGGCATTATAAGAAAGCATTGCTTATCAATTTGTTGCAACG
AACAGGTCACTATCAGTCAAAATAAAATCATTATTTGCCATCCAGCTGATATCCCCTATAGTGAGTCGTA
TTACATGGTCATAGCTGTTTCCTGGCAGCTCTGGCCCGTGTCTCAAAATCTCTGATGTTACATTGCACAA
GATAAAAATATATCATCATGAACAATAAAACTGTCTGCTTACATAAACAGTAATACAAGGGGTGTTATGA
GCCATATTCAACGGGAAACGTCGAGGCCGCGATTAAATTCCAACATGGATGCTGATTTATATGGGTATAA
ATGGGCTCGCGATAATGTCGGGCAATCAGGTGCGACAATCTATCGCTTGTATGGGAAGCCCGATGCGCCA
GAGTTGTTTCTGAAACATGGCAAAGGTAGCGTTGCCAATGATGTTACAGATGAGATGGTCAGACTAAACT
GGCTGACGGAATTTATGCCTCTTCCGACCATCAAGCATTTTATCCGTACTCCTGATGATGCATGGTTACT
CACCACTGCGATCCCCGGAAAAACAGCATTCCAGGTATTAGAAGAATATCCTGATTCAGGTGAAAATATT
GTTGATGCGCTGGCAGTGTTCCTGCGCCGGTTGCATTCGATTCCTGTTTGTAATTGTCCTTTTAACAGCG
ATCGCGTATTTCGTCTCGCTCAGGCGCAATCACGAATGAATAACGGTTTGGTTGATGCGAGTGATTTTGA
TGACGAGCGTAATGGCTGGCCTGTTGAACAAGTCTGGAAAGAAATGCATAAACTTTTGCCATTCTCACCG
GATTCAGTCGTCACTCATGGTGATTTCTCACTTGATAACCTTATTTTTGACGAGGGGAAATTAATAGGTT
GTATTGATGTTGGACGAGTCGGAATCGCAGACCGATACCAGGATCTTGCCATCCTATGGAACTGCCTCGG
TGAGTTTTCTCCTTCATTACAGAAACGGCTTTTTCAAAAATATGGTATTGATAATCCTGATATGAATAAA
TTGCAGTTTCATTTGATGCTCGATGAGTTTTTCTAATCAGAATTGGTTAATTGGTTGTAACACTGGCAGA
GCATTACGCTGACTTGACGGGACGGCGCAAGCTCATGACCAAAATCCCTTAACGTGAGTTACGCGTCGTT
CCACTGAGCGTCAGACCCCGTAGAAAAGATCAAAGGATCTTCTTGAGATCCTTTTTTTCTGCGCGTAATC
TGCTGCTTGCAAACAAAAAAACCACCGCTACCAGCGGTGGTTTGTTTGCCGGATCAAGAGCTACCAACTC
TTTTTCCGAAGGTAACTGGCTTCAGCAGAGCGCAGATACCAAATACTGTTCTTCTAGTGTAGCCGTAGTT
AGGCCACCACTTCAAGAACTCTGTAGCACCGCCTACATACCTCGCTCTGCTAATCCTGTTACCAGTGGCT
GCTGCCAGTGGCGATAAGTCGTGTCTTACCGGGTTGGACTCAAGACGATAGTTACCGGATAAGGCGCAGC
GGTCGGGCTGAACGGGGGGTTCGTGCACACAGCCCAGCTTGGAGCGAACGACCTACACCGAACTGAGATA
CCTACAGCGTGAGCTATGAGAAAGCGCCACGCTTCCCGAAGGGAGAAAGGCGGACAGGTATCCGGTAAGC
GGCAGGGTCGGAACAGGAGAGCGCACGAGGGAGCTTCCAGGGGGAAACGCCTGGTATCTTTATAGTCCTG
TCGGGTTTCGCCACCTCTGACTTGAGCGTCGATTTTTGTGATGCTCGTCAGGGGGGCGGAGCCTATGGAA
AAACGCCAGCAACGCGGCCTTTTTACGGTTCCTGGCCTTTTGCTGGCCTTTTGCTCACATGTT
